Addgene plasmid #163015: pAT15000-BE4max
Purpose: plasmid expressing BE4max
Depositing lab: Ervin Welker. Depositing organization: HUN-REN Research Centre for Natural Sciences. Publication: BEAR reveals that increased fidelity variants can successfully reduce the mismatch tolerance of adenine but not cytosine base editors. Talas A, Simon DA, Kulcsar PI, Varga E, Krausz SL, Welker E. Nat Commun. 2021 Nov 3;12(1):6353. doi: 10.1038/s41467-021-26461-y. PubMed 34732717.
Backbone
  Vector backbone: pUC19
  Vector type: Mammalian Expression, CRISPR
Growth in bacteria
  Bacterial resistance: Ampicillin, 100 μg/mL
  Growth temperature: 37°C
  Growth strain: NEB Stable
  Copy number: High Copy
Gene/Insert
  Gene/Insert name: eCBE
  Species: Synthetic
  Tag / fusion protein: 3xFLAG (N terminal on insert); SV40 NLS (N terminal on insert); SV40 NLS (C terminal on insert)
Terms and licenses: Academic/Nonprofit Terms; Industry Terms: Not Available to Industry
How to cite: pAT15000-BE4max was a gift from Ervin Welker (Addgene plasmid # 163015 ; http://n2t.net/addgene:163015 ; RRID:Addgene_163015)
