[The description below was written by a language model from this plasmid's Addgene catalogue record and pLannotate feature annotations shown in this document.]
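Description:
pAT15000-BE4max is a pUC19-based mammalian expression plasmid of about 7.9 kb that encodes the cytosine base editor BE4max (the insert is catalogued as a synthetic "eCBE"). It is maintained in E. coli through the high-copy ColE1/pUC origin and selected with ampicillin via the β-lactamase gene and its native promoter. No mammalian selection marker or guide RNA cassette appears in the feature table, so the plasmid evidently supplies only the editor protein, and a targeting sgRNA would have to come from a separate construct.

The expression cassette is driven by the human EF-1α core promoter and terminated by the bovine growth hormone polyadenylation signal. The open reading frame fuses rat APOBEC1 cytidine deaminase to Streptococcus pyogenes Cas9, which is annotated in two contiguous segments, with the N-terminal portion carrying the D10A mutation. This is consistent with the nickase used in base editors, although the annotation alone does not settle the status of the second nuclease domain. Downstream lies the uracil glycosylase inhibitor (UGI) from Bacillus phage PBS2. One UGI copy is annotated, but an unannotated gap between the Cas9 end and this feature leaves room for further sequence. According to the catalogue, the fusion carries an N-terminal 3xFLAG tag and SV40 nuclear localisation signals at both ends, though these were not picked up in the feature table.

In this architecture, the guide-directed Cas9 exposes single-stranded DNA, APOBEC1 deaminates cytosine to uracil, and UGI blocks uracil excision, favouring C-to-T conversion without a double-strand break. The associated publication compares the mismatch tolerance of adenine and cytosine base editors built with increased-fidelity Cas9 variants.
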