Features (pLannotate 1.2.2; 9 found; start..end, strand, type, name):
     81..292     +  promoter       EF-1α core promoter: core promoter for human elongation factor EF-1α
    375..1058    +  CDS            Apobec1: ABEC1_RAT - Experimental evidence at protein level: Swiss-Prot protein existence level 1. Catalytic component of the apolipoprotein B mRNA editing enzyme complex which is responsible for the postranscriptional editing of a CAA codon for Gln to a UAA codon for stop in the APOB mRNA. May also play a role in the epigenetic regulation of gene expression by participating in DNA demethylation. From Rattus norvegicus (Rat).
   1155..2756    +  CDS            dCas9(N): N-terminal portion of catalytically inactive Streptococcus pyogenes dCas9 carrying the D10A mutation (Zetsche et al., 2015)
   2757..5251    +  CDS            Cas9(C) (fragment): C-terminal portion of Streptococcus pyogenes Cas9 (Zetsche et al., 2015)
   5565..5813    +  CDS            UGI: UNGI_BPPB2 - Experimental evidence at protein level: Swiss-Prot protein existence level 1. This protein binds specifically and reversibly to the host uracil-DNA glycosylase, preventing removal of uracil residues from PBS2 DNA by the host uracil-excision repair system. From Bacillus phage PBS2 (Bacteriophage PBS2).
   5910..6021    +  polyA_signal   bGH poly(A) signal: bovine growth hormone polyadenylation signal
   6182..6770    -  rep_origin     ori: high-copy-number ColE1/pMB1/pBR322/pUC origin of replication
   6941..7801    -  CDS            AmpR: β-lactamase; bla; confers resistance to ampicillin, carbenicillin, and related antibiotics
   7802..7906    -  promoter       AmpR promoter: bla
>Addgene plasmid #163015 | pAT15000-BE4max | addgene full sequence | sequence record 322577 | Addgene NGS Result
CATTTCCCCGAAAAGTGCCACCTGACGTCCAGCAGAGATCCACTTTGGCGCCGGCTCGAGTGGCTCCGGT
GCCCGTCAGTGGGCAGAGCGCACATCGCCCACAGTCCCCGAGAAGTTGGGGGGAGGGGTCGGCAATTGAA
CCGGTGCCTAGAGAAGGTGGCGCGGGGTAAACTGGGAAAGTGATGTCGTGTACTGGCTCCGCCTTTTTCC
CGAGGGTGGGGGAGAACCGTATATAAGTGCAGTAGTCGCCGTGAACGTTCTTTTTCGCAACGGGTTTGCC
GCCAGAACACAGGTGTCGTGACGCGGGATCCGCCACCATGAAACGGACAGCCGACGGAAGCGAGTTCGAG
TCACCAAAGAAGAAGCGGAAAGTCTCCTCAGAGACTGGGCCTGTCGCCGTCGATCCAACCCTGCGCCGCC
GGATTGAACCTCACGAGTTTGAAGTGTTCTTTGACCCCCGGGAGCTGAGAAAGGAGACATGCCTGCTGTA
CGAGATCAACTGGGGAGGCAGGCACTCCATCTGGAGGCACACCTCTCAGAACACAAATAAGCACGTGGAG
GTGAACTTCATCGAGAAGTTTACCACAGAGCGGTACTTCTGCCCCAATACCAGATGTAGCATCACATGGT
TTCTGAGCTGGTCCCCTTGCGGAGAGTGTAGCAGGGCCATCACCGAGTTCCTGTCCAGATATCCACACGT
GACACTGTTTATCTACATCGCCAGGCTGTATCACCACGCAGACCCAAGGAATAGGCAGGGCCTGCGCGAT
CTGATCAGCTCCGGCGTGACCATCCAGATCATGACAGAGCAGGAGTCCGGCTACTGCTGGCGGAACTTCG
TGAATTATTCTCCTAGCAACGAGGCCCACTGGCCTAGGTACCCACACCTGTGGGTGCGCCTGTACGTGCT
GGAGCTGTATTGCATCATCCTGGGCCTGCCCCCTTGTCTGAATATCCTGCGGAGAAAGCAGCCCCAGCTG
ACCTTCTTTACAATCGCCCTGCAGTCTTGTCACTATCAGAGGCTGCCACCCCACATCCTGTGGGCCACAG
GCCTGAAGTCTGGAGGATCTAGCGGAGGATCCTCTGGCAGCGAGACACCAGGAACAAGCGAGTCAGCAAC
ACCAGAGAGCAGTGGCGGCAGCAGCGGCGGCAGCGACAAGAAGTACAGCATCGGCCTGGCCATCGGCACC
AACTCTGTGGGCTGGGCCGTGATCACCGACGAGTACAAGGTGCCCAGCAAGAAATTCAAGGTGCTGGGCA
ACACCGACCGGCACAGCATCAAGAAGAACCTGATCGGAGCCCTGCTGTTCGACAGCGGCGAAACAGCCGA
GGCCACCCGGCTGAAGAGAACCGCCAGAAGAAGATACACCAGACGGAAGAACCGGATCTGCTATCTGCAA
GAGATCTTCAGCAACGAGATGGCCAAGGTGGACGACAGCTTCTTCCACAGACTGGAAGAGTCCTTCCTGG
TGGAAGAGGATAAGAAGCACGAGCGGCACCCCATCTTCGGCAACATCGTGGACGAGGTGGCCTACCACGA
GAAGTACCCCACCATCTACCACCTGAGAAAGAAACTGGTGGACAGCACCGACAAGGCCGACCTGCGGCTG
ATCTATCTGGCCCTGGCCCACATGATCAAGTTCCGGGGCCACTTCCTGATCGAGGGCGACCTGAACCCCG
ACAACAGCGACGTGGACAAGCTGTTCATCCAGCTGGTGCAGACCTACAACCAGCTGTTCGAGGAAAACCC
CATCAACGCCAGCGGCGTGGACGCCAAGGCCATCCTGTCTGCCAGACTGAGCAAGAGCAGACGGCTGGAA
AATCTGATCGCCCAGCTGCCCGGCGAGAAGAAGAATGGCCTGTTCGGAAACCTGATTGCCCTGAGCCTGG
GCCTGACCCCCAACTTCAAGAGCAACTTCGACCTGGCCGAGGATGCCAAACTGCAGCTGAGCAAGGACAC
CTACGACGACGACCTGGACAACCTGCTGGCCCAGATCGGCGACCAGTACGCCGACCTGTTTCTGGCCGCC
AAGAACCTGTCCGACGCCATCCTGCTGAGCGACATCCTGAGAGTGAACACCGAGATCACCAAGGCCCCCC
TGAGCGCCTCTATGATCAAGAGATACGACGAGCACCACCAGGACCTGACCCTGCTGAAAGCTCTCGTGCG
GCAGCAGCTGCCTGAGAAGTACAAAGAGATTTTCTTCGACCAGAGCAAGAACGGCTACGCCGGCTACATT
GACGGCGGAGCCAGCCAGGAAGAGTTCTACAAGTTCATCAAGCCCATCCTGGAAAAGATGGACGGCACCG
AGGAACTGCTCGTGAAGCTGAACAGAGAGGACCTGCTGCGGAAGCAGCGGACCTTCGACAACGGCAGCAT
CCCCCACCAGATCCACCTGGGAGAGCTGCACGCCATTCTGCGGCGGCAGGAAGATTTTTACCCATTCCTG
AAGGACAACCGGGAAAAGATCGAGAAGATCCTGACCTTCCGCATCCCCTACTACGTGGGCCCTCTGGCCA
GGGGAAACAGCAGATTCGCCTGGATGACCAGAAAGAGCGAGGAAACCATCACCCCCTGGAACTTCGAGGA
AGTGGTGGACAAGGGCGCTTCCGCCCAGAGCTTCATCGAGCGGATGACCAACTTCGATAAGAACCTGCCC
AACGAGAAGGTGCTGCCCAAGCACAGCCTGCTGTACGAGTACTTCACCGTGTATAACGAGCTGACCAAAG
TGAAATACGTGACCGAGGGAATGAGAAAGCCCGCCTTCCTGAGCGGCGAGCAGAAAAAGGCCATCGTGGA
CCTGCTGTTCAAGACCAACCGGAAAGTGACCGTGAAGCAGCTGAAAGAGGACTACTTCAAGAAAATCGAG
TGCTTCGACTCCGTGGAAATCTCCGGCGTGGAAGATCGGTTCAACGCCTCCCTGGGCACATACCACGATC
TGCTGAAAATTATCAAGGACAAGGACTTCCTGGACAATGAGGAAAACGAGGACATTCTGGAAGATATCGT
GCTGACCCTGACACTGTTTGAGGACAGAGAGATGATCGAGGAACGGCTGAAAACCTATGCCCACCTGTTC
GACGACAAAGTGATGAAGCAGCTGAAGCGGCGGAGATACACCGGCTGGGGCAGGCTGAGCCGGAAGCTGA
TCAACGGCATCCGGGACAAGCAGTCCGGCAAGACAATCCTGGATTTCCTGAAGTCCGACGGCTTCGCCAA
CAGAAACTTCATGCAGCTGATCCACGACGACAGCCTGACCTTTAAAGAGGACATCCAGAAAGCCCAGGTG
TCCGGCCAGGGCGATAGCCTGCACGAGCACATTGCCAATCTGGCCGGCAGCCCCGCCATTAAGAAGGGCA
TCCTGCAGACAGTGAAGGTGGTGGACGAGCTCGTGAAAGTGATGGGCCGGCACAAGCCCGAGAACATCGT
GATCGAAATGGCCAGAGAGAACCAGACCACCCAGAAGGGACAGAAGAACAGCCGCGAGAGAATGAAGCGG
ATCGAAGAGGGCATCAAAGAGCTGGGCAGCCAGATCCTGAAAGAACACCCCGTGGAAAACACCCAGCTGC
AGAACGAGAAGCTGTACCTGTACTACCTGCAGAATGGGCGGGATATGTACGTGGACCAGGAACTGGACAT
CAACCGGCTGTCCGACTACGATGTGGACCATATCGTGCCTCAGAGCTTTCTGAAGGACGACTCCATCGAC
AACAAGGTGCTGACCAGAAGCGACAAGAACCGGGGCAAGAGCGACAACGTGCCCTCCGAAGAGGTCGTGA
AGAAGATGAAGAACTACTGGCGGCAGCTGCTGAACGCCAAGCTGATTACCCAGAGAAAGTTCGACAATCT
GACCAAGGCCGAGAGAGGCGGCCTGAGCGAACTGGATAAGGCCGGCTTCATCAAGAGACAGCTGGTGGAA
ACCCGGCAGATCACAAAGCACGTGGCACAGATCCTGGACTCCCGGATGAACACTAAGTACGACGAGAATG
ACAAGCTGATCCGGGAAGTGAAAGTGATCACCCTGAAGTCCAAGCTGGTGTCCGATTTCCGGAAGGATTT
CCAGTTTTACAAAGTGCGCGAGATCAACAACTACCACCACGCCCACGACGCCTACCTGAACGCCGTCGTG
GGAACCGCCCTGATCAAAAAGTACCCTAAGCTGGAAAGCGAGTTCGTGTACGGCGACTACAAGGTGTACG
ACGTGCGGAAGATGATCGCCAAGAGCGAGCAGGAAATCGGCAAGGCTACCGCCAAGTACTTCTTCTACAG
CAACATCATGAACTTTTTCAAGACCGAGATTACCCTGGCCAACGGCGAGATCCGGAAGCGGCCTCTGATC
GAGACAAACGGCGAAACCGGGGAGATCGTGTGGGATAAGGGCCGGGATTTTGCCACCGTGCGGAAAGTGC
TGAGCATGCCCCAAGTGAATATCGTGAAAAAGACCGAGGTGCAGACAGGCGGCTTCAGCAAAGAGTCTAT
CCTGCCCAAGAGGAACAGCGATAAGCTGATCGCCAGAAAGAAGGACTGGGACCCTAAGAAGTACGGCGGC
TTCGACAGCCCCACCGTGGCCTATTCTGTGCTGGTGGTGGCCAAAGTGGAAAAGGGCAAGTCCAAGAAAC
TGAAGAGTGTGAAAGAGCTGCTGGGGATCACCATCATGGAAAGAAGCAGCTTCGAGAAGAATCCCATCGA
CTTTCTGGAAGCCAAGGGCTACAAAGAAGTGAAAAAGGACCTGATCATCAAGCTGCCTAAGTACTCCCTG
TTCGAGCTGGAAAACGGCCGGAAGAGAATGCTGGCCTCTGCCGGCGAACTGCAGAAGGGAAACGAACTGG
CCCTGCCCTCCAAATATGTGAACTTCCTGTACCTGGCCAGCCACTATGAGAAGCTGAAGGGCTCCCCCGA
GGATAATGAGCAGAAACAGCTGTTTGTGGAACAGCACAAGCACTACCTGGACGAGATCATCGAGCAGATC
AGCGAGTTCTCCAAGAGAGTGATCCTGGCCGACGCTAATCTGGACAAAGTGCTGTCCGCCTACAACAAGC
ACCGGGATAAGCCCATCAGAGAGCAGGCCGAGAATATCATCCACCTGTTTACCCTGACCAATCTGGGAGC
CCCTGCCGCCTTCAAGTACTTTGACACCACCATCGACCGGAAGAGGTACACCAGCACCAAAGAGGTGCTG
GACGCCACCCTGATCCACCAGAGCATCACCGGCCTGTACGAGACACGGATCGACCTGTCTCAGCTGGGAG
GTGACAGCGGCGGGAGCGGCGGGAGCGGGGGGAGCACTAATCTGAGCGACATCATTGAGAAGGAGACTGG
GAAACAGCTGGTCATTCAGGAGTCCATCCTGATGCTGCCTGAGGAGGTGGAGGAAGTGATCGGCAACAAG
CCAGAGTCTGACATCCTGGTGCACACCGCCTACGACGAGTCCACAGATGAGAATGTGATGCTGCTGACCT
CTGACGCCCCCGAGTATAAGCCTTGGGCCCTGGTCATCCAGGATTCTAACGGCGAGAATAAGATCAAGAT
GCTGAGCGGAGGATCCGGAGGATCTGGAGGCAGCACCAACCTGTCTGACATCATCGAGAAGGAGACAGGC
AAGCAGCTGGTCATCCAGGAGAGCATCCTGATGCTGCCCGAAGAAGTCGAAGAAGTGATCGGAAACAAGC
CTGAGAGCGATATCCTGGTCCATACCGCCTACGACGAGAGTACCGACGAAAATGTGATGCTGCTGACATC
CGACGCCCCAGAGTATAAGCCCTGGGCTCTGGTCATCCAGGATTCCAACGGAGAGAACAAAATCAAAATG
CTGTCTGGCGGCTCAAAAAGAACCGCCGACGGCAGCGAATTCGAGCCCAAGAAGAAGAGGAAAGTCTGAC
ATGTCCTAGAGCTCGCTGATCAGCCTCGACTGTGCCTTCTAGTTGCCAGCCATCTGTTGTTTGCCCCTCC
CCCGTGCCTTCCTTGACCCTGGAAGGTGCCACTCCCACTGTCCTTTCCTAATAAAATGAGGAAATTGCAT
CGCATTGTCTGAGTAGGTGTCATTCTATTCTGGGGGGTGGGGTGGGGCAGGACAGCAAGGGGGAGGATTG
GGAAGAGAATAGCAGGCATGCTGGGGAGCGGCCGCTGAGCAAAAGGCCAGCAAAAGGCCAGGAACCGTAA
AAAGGCCGCGTTGCTGGCGTTTTTCCATAGGCTCCGCCCCCCTGACGAGCATCACAAAAATCGACGCTCA
AGTCAGAGGTGGCGAAACCCGACAGGACTATAAAGATACCAGGCGTTTCCCCCTGGAAGCTCCCTCGTGC
GCTCTCCTGTTCCGACCCTGCCGCTTACCGGATACCTGTCCGCCTTTCTCCCTTCGGGAAGCGTGGCGCT
TTCTCATAGCTCACGCTGTAGGTATCTCAGTTCGGTGTAGGTCGTTCGCTCCAAGCTGGGCTGTGTGCAC
GAACCCCCCGTTCAGCCCGACCGCTGCGCCTTATCCGGTAACTATCGTCTTGAGTCCAACCCGGTAAGAC
ACGACTTATCGCCACTGGCAGCAGCCACTGGTAACAGGATTAGCAGAGCGAGGTATGTAGGCGGTGCTAC
AGAGTTCTTGAAGTGGTGGCCTAACTACGGCTACACTAGAAGAACAGTATTTGGTATCTGCGCTCTGCTG
AAGCCAGTTACCTTCGGAAAAAGAGTTGGTAGCTCTTGATCCGGCAAACAAACCACCGCTGGTAGCGGTG
GTTTTTTTGTTTGCAAGCAGCAGATTACGCGCAGAAAAAAAGGATCTCAAGAAGATCCTTTGATCTTTTC
TACGGGGTCTGACGCTCAGTGGAACGAAAACTCACGTTAAGGGATTTTGGTCATGAGATTATCAAAAAGG
ATCTTCACCTAGATCCTTTTAAATTAAAAATGAAGTTTTAAATCAATCTAAAGTATATATGAGTAAACTT
GGTCTGACAGTTACCAATGCTTAATCAGTGAGGCACCTATCTCAGCGATCTGTCTATTTCGTTCATCCAT
AGTTGCCTGACTCCCCGTCGTGTAGATAACTACGATACGGGAGGGCTTACCATCTGGCCCCAGTGCTGCA
ATGATACCGCGAGACCCACGCTCACCGGCTCCAGATTTATCAGCAATAAACCAGCCAGCCGGAAGGGCCG
AGCGCAGAAGTGGTCCTGCAACTTTATCCGCCTCCATCCAGTCTATTAATTGTTGCCGGGAAGCTAGAGT
AAGTAGTTCGCCAGTTAATAGTTTGCGCAACGTTGTTGCCATTGCTACAGGCATCGTGGTGTCACGCTCG
TCGTTTGGTATGGCTTCATTCAGCTCCGGTTCCCAACGATCAAGGCGAGTTACATGATCCCCCATGTTGT
GCAAAAAAGCGGTTAGCTCCTTCGGTCCTCCGATCGTTGTCAGAAGTAAGTTGGCCGCAGTGTTATCACT
CATGGTTATGGCAGCACTGCATAATTCTCTTACTGTCATGCCATCCGTAAGATGCTTTTCTGTGACTGGT
GAGTACTCAACCAAGTCATTCTGAGAATAGTGTATGCGGCGACCGAGTTGCTCTTGCCCGGCGTCAATAC
GGGATAATACCGCGCCACATAGCAGAACTTTAAAAGTGCTCATCATTGGAAAACGTTCTTCGGGGCGAAA
ACTCTCAAGGATCTTACCGCTGTTGAGATCCAGTTCGATGTAACCCACTCGTGCACCCAACTGATCTTCA
GCATCTTTTACTTTCACCAGCGTTTCTGGGTGAGCAAAAACAGGAAGGCAAAATGCCGCAAAAAAGGGAA
TAAGGGCGACACGGAAATGTTGAATACTCATACTCTTCCTTTTTCAATATTATTGAAGCATTTATCAGGG
TTATTGTCTCATGAGCGGATACATATTTGAATGTATTTAGAAAAATAAACAAATAGGGGTTCCGCGCA
